Addgene plasmid #245876: pYPQ133B-CsALSgR1.2
Purpose: Golden gate entry vector carrying the 2nd gRNA for base editing in Carrizo citrange ALS gene
Depositing lab: Yiping Qi. Depositing organization: University of Maryland, College Park. Publication: Transgene-free genome editing in citrus and poplar trees using positive and negative selection markers. Rocha DC, Omoregbee MO, Contiliani DF, Mandlik R, Li G, Mascoveto J, Coleman G, Culver JN, Leal DR, de Souza AA, Qi Y. Plant Cell Rep. 2025 Oct 22;44(11):244. doi: 10.1007/s00299-025-03627-2. PubMed 41123679.
Backbone
  Vector backbone: pHD1
  Backbone manufacturer: Cermak et al. 2011
  Total vector size (bp): 3622
  Vector type: Plant Expression, CRISPR ; Golden Gate entry vector
Growth in bacteria
  Bacterial resistance: Tetracycline, 10 μg/mL
  Growth temperature: 37°C
  Growth strain: DH5alpha
  Copy number: Unknown
Gene/Insert
  Gene/Insert name: CsALSgR1.2
  gRNA/shRNA sequence: CAGGTCCCGCGGAGGATGAT
  Species: Synthetic
  Promoter: AtU3
  Cloning method: Restriction Enzyme; 5′ cloning site Esp3I (destroyed during cloning); 3′ cloning site Esp3I (destroyed during cloning)
  Sequencing primers: 5′ tctgatgttacattgcacaaga
Terms and licenses: Academic/Nonprofit Terms; Industry Terms: Not Available to Industry
How to cite: pYPQ133B-CsALSgR1.2 was a gift from Yiping Qi (Addgene plasmid # 245876 ; http://n2t.net/addgene:245876 ; RRID:Addgene_245876)
