[The description below was written by a language model from this plasmid's Addgene catalogue record and pLannotate feature annotations shown in this document.]
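Description:
pYPQ133B-CsALSgR1.2 is a 3,622 bp Golden Gate entry vector for plant CRISPR work, built on the pHD1 backbone. It is maintained in E. coli through a high-copy ColE1/pUC-type origin and selected with tetracycline, conferred by a tetracycline efflux gene (TcR) under its native tet promoter. The annotation also picks up short fragments of lacI, the RSF origin and a kanamycin resistance gene, along with a T7 promoter and the rrnB T1 and T2 terminators. The fragments are backbone remnants rather than functional units.

The payload is a single guide RNA expression cassette. According to the catalogue entry, a 20-nt synthetic spacer named CsALSgR1.2 was inserted between two Esp3I sites, both destroyed during cloning, so that it sits directly upstream of the Streptococcus pyogenes Cas9 gRNA scaffold annotated in the feature table. Transcription is driven by the AtU3 promoter, a small nuclear RNA promoter commonly used to produce guide RNAs in plants. This promoter is stated in the record but was not detected by the automated annotation, and presumably occupies the unannotated region ahead of the scaffold.

The guide targets the acetolactate synthase (ALS) gene of Carrizo citrange and is described as the second gRNA for base editing at that locus. As an entry module, the plasmid carries no Cas or deaminase component. Instead, its cassette is meant to be combined by Golden Gate assembly with other gRNA modules into a multiplexed array for later transfer to a plant expression vector. The associated publication concerns transgene-free genome editing in citrus and poplar using positive and negative selection markers. The record does not state the specific role ALS editing plays in that scheme.
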