Features (pLannotate 1.2.2; 11 found; start..end, strand, type, name):
      1..54      -  CDS            lacI (fragment): lac repressor; lacI; The lac repressor binds to the lac operator to inhibit transcription in E. coli. This inhibition can be relieved by adding lactose or isopropyl-β-D-thiogalactopyranoside (IPTG).
     56..180     -  rep_origin     RSF ori (fragment): Plasmids containing the RSF 1030 origin of replication can be propagated in E. coli cells that contain additional plasmids with compatible origins.
    196..224     +  promoter       tet promoter: E. coli promoter for tetracycline efflux protein gene
    272..1462    +  CDS            TcR: tetracycline efflux protein; tet; confers resistance to tetracycline
   1560..1634    +  CDS            KanR (fragment): aminoglycoside phosphotransferase; aphA-3; confers resistance to kanamycin
   1637..1655    -  promoter       T7 promoter: promoter for bacteriophage T7 RNA polymerase
   2112..2187    +  misc_RNA       gRNA scaffold: guide RNA scaffold for the Streptococcus pyogenes CRISPR/Cas9 system
   2471..3059    +  rep_origin     ori: high-copy-number ColE1/pMB1/pBR322/pUC origin of replication
   3242..3334    +  CDS            lacI (fragment): lac repressor; lacI; The lac repressor binds to the lac operator to inhibit transcription in E. coli. This inhibition can be relieved by adding lactose or isopropyl-β-D-thiogalactopyranoside (IPTG).
   3389..3416    -  terminator     rrnB T2 terminator: transcription terminator T2 from the E. coli rrnB gene
   3548..3591    +  terminator     rrnB T1 terminator: Escherichia coli rrnB; transcription terminator T1 from the E. coli rrnB gene
>Addgene plasmid #245876 | pYPQ133B-CsALSgR1.2 | addgene full sequence | sequence record 497886 | Addgene NGS Result
CTGCATTAATGAATCGGCCAACGCGCGGGGAGAGGCGGTTTGCGTATTGGGCGCTCTTCCGCTTCCTCGC
TCACTGACTCGCTGCGCTCGGTCGTTCGGCTGCGGCGAGCGGTATCAGCTCACTCAAAGGCGGTAATACG
GTTATCCACAGAATCAGGGGATAACGCAGGAAAGAACATGAATTAATTCTCATGTTTGACAGCTTATCAT
CGATTAGCTTTAATGCGGTAGTTTATCACAGTTAAATTGCTAACGCAGTCAGGCACCGTGTATGAAATCT
AACAATGCGCTCATCGTCATCCTCGGCACCGTCACCCTGGATGCTGTAGGCATAGGCTTGGTTATGCCGG
TACTGCCGGGCCTCTTGCGGGATATCGTCCATTCCGACAGCATCGCCAGTCACTATGGCGTGCTGCTAGC
GCTATATGCGTTGATGCAATTTCTATGCGCACCCGTTCTCGGAGCACTGTCCGACCGCTTTGGCCGCCGC
CCAGTCCTGCTCGCTTCGCTACTTGGAGCCACTATCGACTACGCGATCATGGCGACCACACCCGTCCTGT
GGATTCTCTACGCCGGACGCATCGTGGCCGGCATCACCGGCGCCACAGGTGCGGTTGCTGGCGCCTATAT
CGCCGACATCACCGATGGGGAAGATCGGGCTCGCCACTTCGGGCTCATGAGCGCTTGTTTCGGCGTGGGT
ATGGTGGCAGGCCCCGTGGCCGGGGGACTGTTGGGCGCCATCTCCTTACATGCACCATTCCTTGCGGCGG
CGGTGCTCAACGGCCTCAACCTACTACTGGGCTGCTTCCTAATGCAGGAGTCGCATAAGGGAGAGCGCCG
ACCCATGCCCTTGAGAGCCTTCAACCCAGTCAGCTCCTTCCGGTGGGCGCGGGGCATGACTATCGTCGCC
GCACTTATGACTGTCTTCTTTATCATGCAACTCGTAGGACAGGTGCCGGCAGCGCTCTGGGTCATTTTCG
GCGAGGACCGCTTTCGCTGGAGCGCGACGATGATCGGCCTGTCGCTTGCGGTATTCGGAATCTTGCACGC
CCTCGCTCAAGCCTTCGTCACTGGTCCCGCCACCAAACGTTTCGGCGAGAAGCAGGCCATTATCGCCGGC
ATGGCGGCCGACGCGCTGGGCTACGTCTTGCTGGCGTTCGCGACGCGAGGCTGGATGGCCTTCCCCATTA
TGATTCTTCTCGCTTCCGGCGGCATCGGGATGCCCGCGTTGCAGGCCATGCTGTCCAGGCAGGTAGATGA
CGACCATCAGGGACAGCTTCAAGGATCGCTCGCGGCTCTTACCAGCCTAACTTCGATCATTGGACCGCTG
ATCGTCACGGCGATTTATGCCGCCTCGGCGAGCACATGGAACGGGTTGGCATGGATTGTAGGCGCCGCCC
TATACCTTGTCTGCCTCCCCGCGTTGCGTCGCGGTGCATGGAGCCGGGCCACCTCGACCTGAATGGAAGC
CGGCGGCACCTCGCTAACGGATTCACCACTCCAAGAATTGGAGCCAATCAATTCTTGCGGAGAACTGTGA
ATGCGCAAACCAACCCTTGATCGGGGAAGAACAGTATGTCGAGCTATTTTTTGACTTACTGGGGATCAAG
CCTGATTGGGAGAAAATAAAATATCCCCTATAGTGAGTCGTATTACATGGTCATAGCTGTTTCCTGGCAG
CTCTGGCCCGTGTCTCAAAATCTCTGATGTTACATTGCACAAGATAAAAATATATCATCATGCCTCCTCT
AGAGGTCTCAGGACTTTACTTTAAATTTTTCTTATGGCTCAGCCTGTGATGGATAACTGAATCAAACAAA
TGGCGTCTGGGTTTAAGAACATCTGTTTTGGCTATGTTGGACGAAACAAGTGAACTTTTAGGATCAACTT
CCGTTTATATACGGAGCTTATATCGAGCAATAAGATAAGTGGGCTTTTTATGTAATTTAATGGGCTATCG
TCCATATATTCACTAATACCCATGCCCAGTACCCATGTATGCGTTTCATATAAGCTCCTAATTTCTCCCA
CATCGCTCAAATCTAAACAAATCTTGTTGTATATATAACACTGAGGGAGCACCATTGGTCACAGGTCCCG
CGGAGGATGATGTTTTAGAGCTAGAAATAGCAAGTTAAAATAAGGCTAGTCCGTTATCAACTTGAAAAAG
TGGCACCGAGTCGGTGCTTTTTTTTCCCTTTCCTTTTTTCTTTTTTTTGCCATAAACTTAAATTTGTATA
TCGATCATTGTAGATATTGAAAACCTAGAACAAACCAACATCCATGTGAATGTCTTTCATGACTGATTTA
GAGATAATTCTTGAATTTTGGAACTAGAATCTATAATGAGCCTAAATTAAAACATTGTGCCAGGGAGACC
CTCGAGCCACCCATGACCAAAATCCCTTAACGTGAGTTACGCGTCGTTCCACTGAGCGTCAGACCCCGTA
GAAAAGATCAAAGGATCTTCTTGAGATCCTTTTTTTCTGCGCGTAATCTGCTGCTTGCAAACAAAAAAAC
CACCGCTACCAGCGGTGGTTTGTTTGCCGGATCAAGAGCTACCAACTCTTTTTCCGAAGGTAACTGGCTT
CAGCAGAGCGCAGATACCAAATACTGTTCTTCTAGTGTAGCCGTAGTTAGGCCACCACTTCAAGAACTCT
GTAGCACCGCCTACATACCTCGCTCTGCTAATCCTGTTACCAGTGGCTGCTGCCAGTGGCGATAAGTCGT
GTCTTACCGGGTTGGACTCAAGACGATAGTTACCGGATAAGGCGCAGCGGTCGGGCTGAACGGGGGGTTC
GTGCACACAGCCCAGCTTGGAGCGAACGACCTACACCGAACTGAGATACCTACAGCGTGAGCTATGAGAA
AGCGCCACGCTTCCCGAAGGGAGAAAGGCGGACAGGTATCCGGTAAGCGGCAGGGTCGGAACAGGAGAGC
GCACGAGGGAGCTTCCAGGGGGAAACGCCTGGTATCTTTATAGTCCTGTCGGGTTTCGCCACCTCTGACT
TGAGCGTCGATTTTTGTGATGCTCGTCAGGGGGGCGGAGCCTATGGAAAAACGCCAGCAACGCGGCCTTT
TTACGGTTCCTGGCCTTTTGCTGGCCTTTTGCTCACATGTTCTTTCCTGCGTTATCCCCTGATTCTGTGG
ATAACCGTATTACCGCCTTTGAGTGAGCTGATACCGCTCGCCGCAGCCGAACGACCGAGCGCAGCGAGTC
AGTGAGCGAGGAAGCGGAAGAGCGCCCAATACGCAAACCGCCTCTCCCCGCGCGTTGGCCGATTCATTAA
TGCAGCTGGCACGACAGGTTTCCCGACTGGAAAGCGGGCAGTGAGCGCAACGCAATTAATACGCGTACCG
CTAGCCAGGAAGAGTTTGTAGAAACGCAAAAAGGCCATCCGTCAGGATGGCCTTCTGCTTAGTTTGATGC
CTGGCAGTTTATGGCGGGCGTCCTGCCCGCCACCCTCCGGGCCGTTGCTTCACAACGTTCAAATCCGCTC
CCGGCGGATTTGTCCTACTCAGGAGAGCGTTCACCGACAAACAACAGATAAAACGAAAGGCCCAGTCTTC
CGACTGAGCCTTTCGTTTTATTTGATGCCTGGCAGTTCCCTACTCTCGCGTT
